Addgene plasmid #61797: psiCHECK-2-Mapk12-3'UTR-MRE-1 MUT
Purpose: Luciferase reporter containing the 3'UTR of mouse Mapk12 with MRE-1 mutated
Depositing lab: Judy Lieberman. Depositing organization: Boston Children's Hospital. Publication: miR-200 promotes the mesenchymal to epithelial transition by suppressing multiple members of the Zeb2 and Snail1 transcriptional repressor complexes. Perdigao-Henriques R, Petrocca F, Altschuler G, Thomas MP, Le MT, Tan SM, Hide W, Lieberman J. Oncogene. 2015 Mar 23. doi: 10.1038/onc.2015.69. PubMed 25798844.
Backbone
  Vector backbone: psiCHECK-2
  Backbone size w/o insert (bp): 6273
  Vector type: Luciferase
Growth in bacteria
  Bacterial resistance: Ampicillin, 100 μg/mL
  Growth temperature: 37°C
  Growth strain: DH5alpha
  Copy number: High Copy
Gene/Insert
  Gene/Insert name: mouse Mapk12 3'UTR with miR-200c MRE-1 mutated
  Species: M. musculus (mouse)
  Insert size (bp): 555
  Mutation: miR-200c MRE-1 mutated
  Cloning method: Restriction Enzyme; 5′ cloning site XhoI (not destroyed); 3′ cloning site NotI (not destroyed)
  Sequencing primers: 5′ 5'-GTCCGCAACTACAACGCCTACCTT-3'
Terms and licenses: Academic/Nonprofit Terms; Industry Terms: Not Available to Industry
How to cite: psiCHECK-2-Mapk12-3'UTR-MRE-1 MUT was a gift from Judy Lieberman (Addgene plasmid # 61797 ; http://n2t.net/addgene:61797 ; RRID:Addgene_61797)
