[The description below was written by a language model from this plasmid's Addgene catalogue record.]
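Description:
psiCHECK-2-Mapk12-3'UTR-MRE-1 MUT is a dual-luciferase reporter plasmid built on the psiCHECK-2 backbone (about 6.3 kb without insert) for testing microRNA regulation of a 3' untranslated region in transfected mammalian cells. It is maintained in E. coli as a high-copy plasmid under ampicillin selection. No feature table accompanies the record, so promoters, origin and other backbone elements are not itemised. In general, the psiCHECK-2 design carries a Renilla luciferase gene with a multiple cloning site just downstream of its stop codon, plus an independently expressed firefly luciferase cassette on the same plasmid that serves as an internal normalisation control.

The insert is a 555 bp fragment of the mouse Mapk12 3'UTR, cloned between XhoI and NotI sites that both remain intact. In this backbone, that placement would make the fragment the 3'UTR of the Renilla transcript. In this version, the first miR-200c recognition element (MRE-1) in the UTR has been mutated; the record does not specify the exact nucleotide changes. Because the UTR fragment becomes part of the reporter mRNA, microRNA binding would lower Renilla output relative to firefly, and disrupting a candidate site should relieve that repression if the site is functional.

The construct therefore serves as a mutant control, presumably compared with a wild-type Mapk12 3'UTR reporter, to determine whether MRE-1 mediates direct targeting of Mapk12 by miR-200c. The associated work examined how miR-200 promotes the mesenchymal-to-epithelial transition by suppressing members of the Zeb2 and Snail1 transcriptional repressor complexes.
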