>Addgene plasmid #61797 | psiCHECK-2-Mapk12-3'UTR-MRE-1 MUT | addgene partial sequence | sequence record 105717 | HSV-TK-proF 5'-CCAGGTCCACTTCGCATATT-3'
GAACACCGAGCGACCCTGCAGCGACCCGCTTAAAAGCTTGGCATTCCGGTACTGTTGGTAAAGCCACCAT
GGCCGATGCTAAGAACATTAAGAAGGGCCCTGCTCCCTTCTACCCTCTGGAGGATGGCACCGCTGGCGAG
CAGCTGCACAAGGCCATGAAGAGGTATGCCCTGGTGCCTGGCACCATTGCCTTCACCGATGCCCACATTG
AGGTGGACATCACCTATGCCGAGTACTTCGAGATGTCTGTGCGCCTGGCCGAGGCCATGAAGAGGTACGG
CCTGAACACCAACCACCGCATCGTGGTGTGCTCTGAGAACTCTCTGCAGTTCTTCATGCCAGTGCTGGGC
GCCCTGTTCATCGGAGTGGCCGTGGCCCCTGCTAACGACATTTACAACGAGCGCGAGCTGCTGAACAGCA
TGGGCATTTCTCAGCCTACCGTGGTGTTCGTGTCTAAGAAGGGCCTGCAGAAGATCCTGAACGTGCAGAA
GAAGCTGCCTATCATCCAGAAGATCATCATCATGGACTCTAAGACCGACTACCAGGGCTTCCAGAGCATG
TACACATTCGTGACATCTCATCTGCCTCCTGGCTTCAACGAGTACGACTTCGTGCCAGAGTCTTTCGACA
GGGACAAAACCATTGCCCTGATCATGAACAGCTCTGGGTCTACCGGCCTGCCTAAGGGCGTGGCCCTGCC
TCATCGCACCGCCTGTGTGCGCTTCTCTCACGCCCGCGACCCTATTTTCGGCAACCAGATCATCCCCGAC
ACCGCTATTCTGAGCGTGGTGCCATTCCACCACGGCTTCGGCATGTTCACCACCCTGGGCTACCTGATTT
GCGGCTTTCGGGTGGTGCTGATGTACCGCTTCGAGGAGGAGCTGTTCCTGCGCAGCCTGCAAGACTACAA
AATTCAGTCTGCCCTGCTGGTGCCAACCCTGTTCAGCTTCTTCGCTAAGAGCACCCTGATCGACAAGTAC
GACCTGTCTAACCTGCACGAGATTGCCTCTGGCGGCGCCCCACTGTCTAAGGAGGTGGGCGAAGCCGTGG
CCAAGCGCTTTCATCTGCCAGGCATCCGCCAGGGCTACGGCCTGACCGA
