>Addgene plasmid #61797 | psiCHECK-2-Mapk12-3'UTR-MRE-1 MUT | addgene partial sequence | sequence record 105718 | psiCHECK2-R 5'-CGAGGTCCGAAGACTCATTT-3'
AACCAACACACAGATGTAATGAAAATAAAGATATTTTATTGCGGCCAGCGGCCGCTGGGAGATCTACAAA
AGGGTTTATTTGCCCCCAGCCACTTAGGCAACACCAAATGGCTGGTTCGAATTCCAGGCTAAGGGTGTAA
GAGAATCCACCCACTTCCAGAAGAGATGATGTCCCTGAGTCAGTGTCCCCAAAACCTCTGTCTCATTCCG
TCTCAGGAGTTGGCCTTGGCATTGTCCAGAGCGAGCAGAGCTCAGGTCTGGCACTTGTCTCCTAAGCTCT
GCTCACTCTGAAGCTTTTTCACGTTATGACATTTCATGTACAACTCCAGAATTCAAAGGCTAGTCCCATG
TTGGGTAGGGGTCTTGGACAGAAAGCTTAGATGTTCTTCCAGGGTCATCTGGGGCACTCGAAAGCCGAAG
AACAGGTTTGGAGATGGAGGGTTCATGATTCAAGGGTCTACACAGCATGTCCAGGTGGAAGACTTGGGAT
ACAAGCTCCAGGCACTGTCGGGGTGTTAACCAGGATTCCTTTTCCAGAGAAGGGAAGCCAAGGTGCCGTG
AAGCTCCGAGCCAACCTCCTTTGGATACCCCCCAAACCACCCAGAGGTCGCTCGAGCGATCGCCTAGAAT
TACTGCTCGTTCTTCAGCACGCGCTCCACGAAGCTCTTGATGTACTTACCCATTTCATCTGGAGCGTCCT
CCTGGCTGAAGTGGAGGCCCTTCACCTTCACGAACTCGGTGTTAGGGAACTTCTTAGCTCCCTCGACAAT
AGCGTTGGAAAAGAACCCAGGGTCGGACTCGATGAACATCTTAGGCAGATCGTCGCTGGCCCGAAGGTAG
GCGTTGTAGTTGCGGACAATCTGGACGACGTCGGGCTTGCCTCCCTTAACGAGAGGGATCTCGCGAGGCC
AGGAGAGGGTAGGCCGTCTAACCTCGCCCTTCTCCTTGAATGGCTCCAGGTAGGCAGCGAACTCCTCAGG
CTCCAGTTTCCGCATGATCTTGCTTGGGAGCATGGTCTCGACGA
